>Addgene plasmid #241347 | pQE-9-RTXMCR-TYL-X2D-C | addgene full sequence | sequence record 485303 | Addgene NGS Result
CTCGAGAAATCATAAAAAATTTATTTGCTTTGTGAGCGGATAACAATTATAATAGATTCAATTGTGAGCG
GATAACAATTTCACACAGAATTCATTAAAGAGGAGAAATTAACTATGAGAGGATCGCATCACCATCACCA
TCACGGATCCCATATGGAGCTCGGCGCTAGCGGGGGTGCTGGGGACGATACGTACCTTGGTGGGGCCGGT
GACGACACCTACCTCGGGGGTGCTGGCGATGATACGTATCTGGGCGGAGCAGGCGACGATACCTATCTGG
GTGGTGCTGGAGACGATACCTACCTTGGCGGAGCGGGAGATGACACATATCTCGGTGGAGCGGGTGACGA
TACATACTTGGGCGGGGCGGGCGACGACACATATTTGGGAGGCGCCGGGGATGATACTTATCTGATTAAT
GCTGGTGCAGATCAATTATGGTTTGCACGCCAGGGCAACGATCTGGAAATCCGGATATTAGGTACTGATG
ATGCGCTGACTGTTCACGATTGGTATCGTGATGCGGATCATAGAGTAGAGATTATTCATGCCGCTAATCA
GGCAGTGGATCAAGCCGGCATCGAAAAACTGGTCGAAGCCATGGCACAGTATCCGGATGAATTCACTAGT
CTCGAGAAGCTTAATTAGCTGAGCTTGGACTCCTGTTGATAGATCCAGTAATGACCTCAGAACTCCATCT
GGATTTGTTCAGAACGCTCGGTTGCCGCCGGGCGTTTTTTATTGGTGAGAATCCAAGCTAGCTTGGCGAG
ATTTTCAGGAGCTAAGGAAGCTAAAATGGAGAAAAAAATCACTGGATATACCACCGTTGATATATCCCAA
TGGCATCGTAAAGAACATTTTGAGGCATTTCAGTCAGTTGCTCAATGTACCTATAACCAGACCGTTCAGC
TGGATATTACGGCCTTTTTAAAGACCGTAAAGAAAAATAAGCACAAGTTTTATCCGGCCTTTATTCACAT
TCTTGCCCGCCTGATGAATGCTCATCCGGAATTTCGTATGGCAATGAAAGACGGTGAGCTGGTGATATGG
GATAGTGTTCACCCTTGTTACACCGTTTTCCATGAGCAAACTGAAACGTTTTCATCGCTCTGGAGTGAAT
ACCACGACGATTTCCGGCAGTTTCTACACATATATTCGCAAGATGTGGCGTGTTACGGTGAAAACCTGGC
CTATTTCCCTAAAGGGTTTATTGAGAATATGTTTTTCGTCTCAGCCAATCCCTGGGTGAGTTTCACCAGT
TTTGATTTAAACGTGGCCAATATGGACAACTTCTTCGCCCCCGTTTTCACCATGGGCAAATATTATACGC
AAGGCGACAAGGTGCTGATGCCGCTGGCGATTCAGGTTCATCATGCCGTTTGTGATGGCTTCCATGTCGG
CAGAATGCTTAATGAATTACAACAGTACTGCGATGAGTGGCAGGGCGGGGCGTAATTTTTTTAAGGCAGT
TATTGGTGCCCTTAAACGCCTGGGGTAATGACTCTCTAGCTTGAGGCATCAAATAAAACGAAAGGCTCAG
TCGAAAGACTGGGCCTTTCGTTTTATCTGTTGTTTGTCGGTGAACGCTCTCCTGAGTAGGACAAATCCGC
CCTCTAGATTACGTGCAGTCGATGATAAGCTGTCAAACATGAGAATTGTGCCTAATGAGTGAGCTAACTT
ACATTAATTGCGTTGCGCTCACTGCCCGCTTTCCAGTCGGGAAACCTGTCGTGCCAGCTGCATTAATGAA
TCGGCCAACGCGCGGGGAGAGGCGGTTTGCGTATTGGGCGCCAGGGTGGTTTTTCTTTTCACCAGTGAGA
CGGGCAACAGCTGATTGCCCTTCACCGCCTGGCCCTGAGAGAGTTGCAGCAAGCGGTCCACGCTGGTTTG
CCCCAGCAGGCGAAAATCCTGTTTGATGGTGGTTAACGGCGGGATATAACATGAGCTGTCTTCGGTATCG
TCGTATCCCACTACCGAGATATCCGCACCAACGCGCAGCCCGGACTCGGTAATGGCGCGCATTGCGCCCA
GCGCCATCTGATCGTTGGCAACCAGCATCGCAGTGGGAACGATGCCCTCATTCAGCATTTGCATGGTTTG
TTGAAAACCGGACATGGCACTCCAGTCGCCTTCCCGTTCCGCTATCGGCTGAATTTGATTGCGAGTGAGA
TATTTATGCCAGCCAGCCAGACGCAGACGCGCCGAGACAGAACTTAATGGGCCCGCTAACAGCGCGATTT
GCTGGTGACCCAATGCGACCAGATGCTCCACGCCCAGTCGCGTACCGTCTTCATGGGAGAAAATAATACT
GTTGATGGGTGTCTGGTCAGAGACATCAAGAAATAACGCCGGAACATTAGTGCAGGCAGCTTCCACAGCA
ATGGCATCCTGGTCATCCAGCGGATAGTTAATGATCAGCCCACTGACGCGTTGCGCGAGAAGATTGTGCA
CCGCCGCTTTACAGGCTTCGACGCCGCTTCGTTCTACCATCGACACCACCACGCTGGCACCCAGTTGATC
GGCGCGAGATTTAATCGCCGCGACAATTTGCGACGGCGCGTGCAGGGCCAGACTGGAGGTGGCAACGCCA
ATCAGCAACGACTGTTTGCCCGCCAGTTGTTGTGCCACGCGGTTGGGAATGTAATTCAGCTCCGCCATCG
CCGCTTCCACTTTTTCCCGCGTTTTCGCAGAAACGTGGCTGGCCTGGTTCACCACGCGGGAAACGGTCTG
ATAAGAGACACCGGCATACTCTGCGACATCGTATAACGTTACTGGTTTCACATTCACCACCCTGAATTGA
CTCTCTTCCGGGCGCTATCATGCCATACCGCGAAAGGTTTTGCACCATTCGATGGTGTCGGAATTTCGGG
CAGCGTTGGGTCCTGGCCACGGGTGCGCATGATCTAGAGCTGCCTCGCGCGTTTCGGTGATGACGGTGAA
AACCTCTGACACATGCAGCTCCCGGAGACGGTCACAGCTTGTCTGTAAGCGGATGCCGGGAGCAGACAAG
CCCGTCAGGGCGCGTCAGCGGGTGTTGGCGGGTGTCGGGGCGCAGCCATGACCCAGTCACGTAGCGATAG
CGGAGTGTATACTGGCTTAACTATGCGGCATCAGAGCAGATTGTACTGAGAGTGCACCATATGCGGTGTG
AAATACCGCACAGATGCGTAAGGAGAAAATACCGCATCAGGCGCTCTTCCGCTTCCTCGCTCACTGACTC
GCTGCGCTCGGTCGTTCGGCTGCGGCGAGCGGTATCAGCTCACTCAAAGGCGGTAATACGGTTATCCACA
GAATCAGGGGATAACGCAGGAAAGAACATGTGAGCAAAAGGCCAGCAAAAGGCCAGGAACCGTAAAAAGG
CCGCGTTGCTGGCGTTTTTCCATAGGCTCCGCCCCCCTGACGAGCATCACAAAAATCGACGCTCAAGTCA
GAGGTGGCGAAACCCGACAGGACTATAAAGATACCAGGCGTTTCCCCCTGGAAGCTCCCTCGTGCGCTCT
CCTGTTCCGACCCTGCCGCTTACCGGATACCTGTCCGCCTTTCTCCCTTCGGGAAGCGTGGCGCTTTCTC
ATAGCTCACGCTGTAGGTATCTCAGTTCGGTGTAGGTCGTTCGCTCCAAGCTGGGCTGTGTGCACGAACC
CCCCGTTCAGCCCGACCGCTGCGCCTTATCCGGTAACTATCGTCTTGAGTCCAACCCGGTAAGACACGAC
TTATCGCCACTGGCAGCAGCCACTGGTAACAGGATTAGCAGAGCGAGGTATGTAGGCGGTGCTACAGAGT
TCTTGAAGTGGTGGCCTAACTACGGCTACACTAGAAGGACAGTATTTGGTATCTGCGCTCTGCTGAAGCC
AGTTACCTTCGGAAAAAGAGTTGGTAGCTCTTGATCCGGCAAACAAACCACCGCTGGTAGCGGTGGTTTT
TTTGTTTGCAAGCAGCAGATTACGCGCAGAAAAAAAGGATCTCAAGAAGATCCTTTGATCTTTTCTACGG
GGTCTGACGCTCAGTGGAACGAAAACTCACGTTAAGGGATTTTGGTCATGAGATTATCAAAAAGGATCTT
CACCTAGATCCTTTTAAATTAAAAATGAAGTTTTAAATCAATCTAAAGTATATATGAGTAAACTTGGTCT
GACAGTTACCAATGCTTAATCAGTGAGGCACCTATCTCAGCGATCTGTCTATTTCGTTCATCCATAGTTG
CCTGACTCCCCGTCGTGTAGATAACTACGATACGGGAGGGCTTACCATCTGGCCCCAGTGCTGCAATGAT
ACCGCGAGACCCACGCTCACCGGCTCCAGATTTATCAGCAATAAACCAGCCAGCCGGAAGGGCCGAGCGC
AGAAGTGGTCCTGCAACTTTATCCGCCTCCATCCAGTCTATTAATTGTTGCCGGGAAGCTAGAGTAAGTA
GTTCGCCAGTTAATAGTTTGCGCAACGTTGTTGCCATTGCTACAGGCATCGTGGTGTCACGCTCGTCGTT
TGGTATGGCTTCATTCAGCTCCGGTTCCCAACGATCAAGGCGAGTTACATGATCCCCCATGTTGTGCAAA
AAAGCGGTTAGCTCCTTCGGTCCTCCGATCGTTGTCAGAAGTAAGTTGGCCGCAGTGTTATCACTCATGG
TTATGGCAGCACTGCATAATTCTCTTACTGTCATGCCATCCGTAAGATGCTTTTCTGTGACTGGTGAGTA
CTCAACCAAGTCATTCTGAGAATAGTGTATGCGGCGACCGAGTTGCTCTTGCCCGGCGTCAATACGGGAT
AATACCGCGCCACATAGCAGAACTTTAAAAGTGCTCATCATTGGAAAACGTTCTTCGGGGCGAAAACTCT
CAAGGATCTTACCGCTGTTGAGATCCAGTTCGATGTAACCCACTCGTGCACCCAACTGATCTTCAGCATC
TTTTACTTTCACCAGCGTTTCTGGGTGAGCAAAAACAGGAAGGCAAAATGCCGCAAAAAAGGGAATAAGG
GCGACACGGAAATGTTGAATACTCATACTCTTCCTTTTTCAATATTATTGAAGCATTTATCAGGGTTATT
GTCTCATGAGCGGATACATATTTGAATGTATTTAGAAAAATAAACAAATAGGGGTTCCGCGCACATTTCC
CCGAAAAGTGCCACCTGACGTCTAAGAAACCATTATTATCATGACATTAACCTATAAAAATAGGCGTATC
ACGAGGCCCTTTCGTCTTCAC
Features (pLannotate 1.2.2; 17 found; start..end, strand, type, name):
     10..54      +  promoter       T5 promoter: bacteriophage T5 promoter for E. coli RNA polymerase, with embedded lac operator
     62..78      +  protein_bind   lac operator: The lac repressor binds to the lac operator to inhibit transcription in E. coli. This inhibition can be relieved by adding lactose or isopropyl-β-D-thiogalactopyranoside (IPTG). lac repressor encoded by lacI
    127..144     +  CDS            7xHis (fragment): 6xHis affinity tag
    427..618     +  CDS            cya (fragment): CYAA_BORP1 - Also known as cyaA. Experimental evidence at protein level: Swiss-Prot protein existence level 1. This adenylate cyclase belongs to a special class of bacterial toxin. It causes whooping cough by acting on mammalian cells by elevating cAMP-concentration and thus disrupts normal cell function. From Bordetella pertussis (strain ATCC 9797 / DSM 5571 / NCTC 10739 / 18323).
    658..752     +  terminator     lambda t0 terminator: transcription terminator from phage lambda
    767..795     +  promoter       cat promoter (fragment): promoter of the E. coli cat gene encoding chloramphenicol acetyltransferase
    796..1452    +  CDS            cat: CAT_ECOLX - Experimental evidence at protein level: Swiss-Prot protein existence level 1. This enzyme is an effector of chloramphenicol resistance in bacteria. From Escherichia coli. This protein is used as a marker in many commonly used cloning vectors, such as pACYC184.
   1520..1606    +  terminator     rrnB T1 terminator: Escherichia coli rrnB; transcription terminator T1 from the E. coli rrnB gene
   1629..1646    -  promoter       tet promoter (fragment): E. coli promoter for tetracycline efflux protein gene
   1665..1686    -  protein_bind   CAP binding site: CAP binding activates transcription in the presence of cAMP. E. coli catabolite activator protein
   1699..2781    -  CDS            lacI: lac repressor; lacI; The lac repressor binds to the lac operator to inhibit transcription in E. coli. This inhibition can be relieved by adding lactose or isopropyl-β-D-thiogalactopyranoside (IPTG).
   2782..2859    -  promoter       lacIq promoter: lacI (mutant); In the lacIq allele, a single base change in the promoter boosts expression of the lacI gene about 10-fold.
   2908..2949    +  CDS            rop (fragment): Rop protein, which maintains plasmids at low copy number; rop
   3051..3191    +  misc_feature   bom: basis of mobility region from pBR322
   3377..3965    -  rep_origin     ori: high-copy-number ColE1/pMB1/pBR322/pUC origin of replication
   4136..4996    -  CDS            AmpR: β-lactamase; bla; confers resistance to ampicillin, carbenicillin, and related antibiotics
   4997..5101    -  promoter       AmpR promoter: bla
