[The description below was written by a language model from this plasmid's Addgene catalogue record and pLannotate feature annotations shown in this document.]
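Description:
pQE-9-RTXMCR-TYL-X2D-C is a bacterial expression plasmid built on the pQE-9 backbone for producing a synthetic repeats-in-toxin (RTX) protein in E. coli. It replicates from a high-copy ColE1/pMB1-type origin and is selected with ampicillin through the β-lactamase gene and its native promoter. The sequenced record (about 5.2 kb) also shows a chloramphenicol acetyltransferase coding sequence behind only a fragment of the cat promoter, a pBR322 bom region and a short rop fragment. The catalogue lists only ampicillin as the selection. The plasmid also carries a lacI gene under the lacIq promoter, so it supplies its own elevated level of lac repressor rather than relying on the host strain.

The insert sits between retained BamHI and HindIII sites, downstream of the phage T5 promoter. This promoter is recognised by E. coli RNA polymerase and is controlled by lac operator sequences, which makes expression repressible by LacI and inducible with IPTG. A backbone-encoded N-terminal 6xHis tag allows metal-affinity purification, and the lambda t0 terminator closes the transcription unit, with rrnB T1 further downstream. The designed open reading frame encodes a consensus RTX nonapeptide motif repeated nine times, followed by a C-terminal capping domain. The feature table annotates a fragment matching the Bordetella pertussis adenylate cyclase toxin (cya/CyaA) near the 3′ end of the insert, which is consistent with the capping domain deriving from that RTX toxin, although the record does not say so explicitly. The associated publication concerns repetitive proteins that undergo large conformational changes, so the construct is evidently used to produce recombinant protein for structural and biophysical study of such proteins.
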