Addgene plasmid #241347: pQE-9-RTXMCR-TYL-X2D-C
Purpose: Repeats-In-Toxin (RTX) protein consensus sequence GGAGDDTYL repeated nine times with C-terminal Capping Domain
Depositing lab: Danielle Mai. Depositing organization: Stanford University. Publication: Repetitive proteins that undergo large conformational changes evade structural prediction algorithms. Chang MP, Jin T, Gudinas AP, Fernandez D, Alexander-Katz A, Matsui T, Mai DJ. J Chem Phys. 2025 Dec 14;163(22):224906. doi: 10.1063/5.0304777. PubMed 41379425.
Backbone
  Vector backbone: pQE-9
  Vector type: Bacterial Expression
Growth in bacteria
  Bacterial resistance: Ampicillin, 100 μg/mL
  Growth temperature: 37°C
  Growth strain: DH5alpha
  Copy number: High Copy
Gene/Insert
  Gene/Insert name: RTXMCR-TYL-X2D-C
  Species: Synthetic
  Promoter: T5
  Tag / fusion protein: 6xHis (N terminal on backbone)
  Cloning method: Restriction Enzyme; 5′ cloning site BamHI (not destroyed); 3′ cloning site HindIII (not destroyed)
Terms and licenses: Academic/Nonprofit Terms; Industry Terms: Not Available to Industry
How to cite: pQE-9-RTXMCR-TYL-X2D-C was a gift from Danielle Mai (Addgene plasmid # 241347 ; http://n2t.net/addgene:241347 ; RRID:Addgene_241347)
